>Addgene plasmid #131658 | ELF3_pet28a | addgene full sequence | sequence record 258717 | Addgene NGS Result
ATCCGGATATAGTTCCTCCTTTCAGCAAAAAACCCCTCAAGACCCGTTTAGAGGCCCCAAGGGGTTATGC
TAGTTATTGCTCAGCGGTGGCAGCAGCCAACTCAGCTTCCTTTCGGGCTTTGTTAGCAGCCGGATCTCAG
TGGTGGTGGTGGTGGTGCTCGAGTGCGGCCGCAAGCTTGTCGACGGAGCTCGAATTCTCAGTTCCGACTC
TGGAGAACCTCTTCCTCCTTCCAGCCGCTTGAGTTTTTGCCAAACTTGTAGACGAGTCGCCGGCCATCCA
CCCGTTCCAGGATCTCCCGTTTGTAGTAGTACCTCATGGCCCGGCTCAGCTTCTCGTAGGTCATGTTGCT
GTTCTTTTTCTTTTGGCCCCATAGTTGGGCCACAGCCTCGGAGCGCAGGAACTTGAAGACGCCTTCATGC
CGATTCTCCCACTTCATGAGGCCCTCGTTGAGCTCCGGGTGGATGAGGATGTCCCGGATGAACTCCCACA
GGTGGGTGCCTCTGGGCGCGTGCTTGCTCTTCTTGCCCTCGAGACAGTCCCAGTACTCTTTGCTCAGCTT
TCGGGGCCGGCCTCGTTTCCGCTTCCCGTGCTTGGGATCCCCCTTCTTGCAGTCACGAAAACCATCGCTG
GGGAAGAGCTTGCCATCAGTGGGATCCAGGTCCACGTCACTTCCACCGGAGTCTGAGGAGTGGGAGCTCC
GAGAAGCACCAGTCCCTGCGGTGGAGACGTCAGAGCTGCCAGGGGAGGGGGCTCCTGCGCCACAGCTGCC
GGGGTGGTAGGGGCTGGCTTGCTGACCGTCGTCCAGCAGCTCCTGGGCAAAGGGGCTGCCCTGGTCAAAG
GGCCCTGGGTCTAGGGCCTCCTGGAAGGCCATGCCATCCTTCTCCAGCAGCTCAATGATCCAACTGAGCT
CATCAGAAGAGCTGGAAGTGAGGTCTCGCAGCTGGGCATGGAGTTGGTCCCCCAGAGGCCCAAAGACCAG
ACGCAGCTCCTCAAGGGCACAATTGCAGAGGGTGGCGCCATCCATGTCACATCGTGAGAAGTCAATGGCG
CTTGCGTCGTACTTGTTCTTCTCCACTTGGTAGCTGATCCAGTCCAGAACCTGCGTCTTCGACCAGAACT
GGGGCTGTTCCCCCAACCAGCTGGCCTTCTCTGTACCCTCCAATGACATCTGGGGGTTGCTCAGGGTCAG
TACCAAGTCATCGGCCCCAAAGGTGGCAGCAGGGGGAACAGAGGCCAGGGTGGAGTCCTCCGAGCTGTAC
ATCGCACTGAAGTAGTTGCTAAAAATGTTGCTAATCTCACAGGTTGCAGCCATATGGCTGCCGCGCGGCA
CCAGGCCGCTGCTGTGATGATGATGATGATGGCTGCTGCCCATGGTATATCTCCTTCTTAAAGTTAAACA
AAATTATTTCTAGAGGGGAATTGTTATCCGCTCACAATTCCCCTATAGTGAGTCGTATTAATTTCGCGGG
ATCGAGATCTCGATCCTCTACGCCGGACGCATCGTGGCCGGCATCACCGGCGCCACAGGTGCGGTTGCTG
GCGCCTATATCGCCGACATCACCGATGGGGAAGATCGGGCTCGCCACTTCGGGCTCATGAGCGCTTGTTT
CGGCGTGGGTATGGTGGCAGGCCCCGTGGCCGGGGGACTGTTGGGCGCCATCTCCTTGCATGCACCATTC
CTTGCGGCGGCGGTGCTCAACGGCCTCAACCTACTACTGGGCTGCTTCCTAATGCAGGAGTCGCATAAGG
GAGAGCGTCGAGATCCCGGACACCATCGAATGGCGCAAAACCTTTCGCGGTATGGCATGATAGCGCCCGG
AAGAGAGTCAATTCAGGGTGGTGAATGTGAAACCAGTAACGTTATACGATGTCGCAGAGTATGCCGGTGT
CTCTTATCAGACCGTTTCCCGCGTGGTGAACCAGGCCAGCCACGTTTCTGCGAAAACGCGGGAAAAAGTG
GAAGCGGCGATGGCGGAGCTGAATTACATTCCCAACCGCGTGGCACAACAACTGGCGGGCAAACAGTCGT
TGCTGATTGGCGTTGCCACCTCCAGTCTGGCCCTGCACGCGCCGTCGCAAATTGTCGCGGCGATTAAATC
TCGCGCCGATCAACTGGGTGCCAGCGTGGTGGTGTCGATGGTAGAACGAAGCGGCGTCGAAGCCTGTAAA
GCGGCGGTGCACAATCTTCTCGCGCAACGCGTCAGTGGGCTGATCATTAACTATCCGCTGGATGACCAGG
ATGCCATTGCTGTGGAAGCTGCCTGCACTAATGTTCCGGCGTTATTTCTTGATGTCTCTGACCAGACACC
CATCAACAGTATTATTTTCTCCCATGAAGACGGTACGCGACTGGGCGTGGAGCATCTGGTCGCATTGGGT
CACCAGCAAATCGCGCTGTTAGCGGGCCCATTAAGTTCTGTCTCGGCGCGTCTGCGTCTGGCTGGCTGGC
ATAAATATCTCACTCGCAATCAAATTCAGCCGATAGCGGAACGGGAAGGCGACTGGAGTGCCATGTCCGG
TTTTCAACAAACCATGCAAATGCTGAATGAGGGCATCGTTCCCACTGCGATGCTGGTTGCCAACGATCAG
ATGGCGCTGGGCGCAATGCGCGCCATTACCGAGTCCGGGCTGCGCGTTGGTGCGGATATCTCGGTAGTGG
GATACGACGATACCGAAGACAGCTCATGTTATATCCCGCCGTTAACCACCATCAAACAGGATTTTCGCCT
GCTGGGGCAAACCAGCGTGGACCGCTTGCTGCAACTCTCTCAGGGCCAGGCGGTGAAGGGCAATCAGCTG
TTGCCCGTCTCACTGGTGAAAAGAAAAACCACCCTGGCGCCCAATACGCAAACCGCCTCTCCCCGCGCGT
TGGCCGATTCATTAATGCAGCTGGCACGACAGGTTTCCCGACTGGAAAGCGGGCAGTGAGCGCAACGCAA
TTAATGTAAGTTAGCTCACTCATTAGGCACCGGGATCTCGACCGATGCCCTTGAGAGCCTTCAACCCAGT
CAGCTCCTTCCGGTGGGCGCGGGGCATGACTATCGTCGCCGCACTTATGACTGTCTTCTTTATCATGCAA
CTCGTAGGACAGGTGCCGGCAGCGCTCTGGGTCATTTTCGGCGAGGACCGCTTTCGCTGGAGCGCGACGA
TGATCGGCCTGTCGCTTGCGGTATTCGGAATCTTGCACGCCCTCGCTCAAGCCTTCGTCACTGGTCCCGC
CACCAAACGTTTCGGCGAGAAGCAGGCCATTATCGCCGGCATGGCGGCCCCACGGGTGCGCATGATCGTG
CTCCTGTCGTTGAGGACCCGGCTAGGCTGGCGGGGTTGCCTTACTGGTTAGCAGAATGAATCACCGATAC
GCGAGCGAACGTGAAGCGACTGCTGCTGCAAAACGTCTGCGACCTGAGCAACAACATGAATGGTCTTCGG
TTTCCGTGTTTCGTAAAGTCTGGAAACGCGGAAGTCAGCGCCCTGCACCATTATGTTCCGGATCTGCATC
GCAGGATGCTGCTGGCTACCCTGTGGAACACCTACATCTGTATTAACGAAGCGCTGGCATTGACCCTGAG
TGATTTTTCTCTGGTCCCGCCGCATCCATACCGCCAGTTGTTTACCCTCACAACGTTCCAGTAACCGGGC
ATGTTCATCATCAGTAACCCGTATCGTGAGCATCCTCTCTCGTTTCATCGGTATCATTACCCCCATGAAC
AGAAATCCCCCTTACACGGAGGCATCAGTGACCAAACAGGAAAAAACCGCCCTTAACATGGCCCGCTTTA
TCAGAAGCCAGACATTAACGCTTCTGGAGAAACTCAACGAGCTGGACGCGGATGAACAGGCAGACATCTG
TGAATCGCTTCACGACCACGCTGATGAGCTTTACCGCAGCTGCCTCGCGCGTTTCGGTGATGACGGTGAA
AACCTCTGACACATGCAGCTCCCGGAGACGGTCACAGCTTGTCTGTAAGCGGATGCCGGGAGCAGACAAG
CCCGTCAGGGCGCGTCAGCGGGTGTTGGCGGGTGTCGGGGCGCAGCCATGACCCAGTCACGTAGCGATAG
CGGAGTGTATACTGGCTTAACTATGCGGCATCAGAGCAGATTGTACTGAGAGTGCACCATTGCGGTGTGA
AATACCGCACAGATGCGTAAGGAGAAAATACCGCATCAGGCGCTCTTCCGCTTCCTCGCTCACTGACTCG
CTGCGCTCGGTCGTTCGGCTGCGGCGAGCGGTATCAGCTCACTCAAAGGCGGTAATACGGTTATCCACAG
AATCAGGGGATAACGCAGGAAAGAACATGTGAGCAAAAGGCCAGCAAAAGGCCAGGAACCGTAAAAAGGC
CGCGTTGCTGGCGTTTTTCCATAGGCTCCGCCCCCCTGACGAGCATCACAAAAATCGACGCTCAAGTCAG
AGGTGGCGAAACCCGACAGGACTATAAAGATACCAGGCGTTTCCCCCTGGAAGCTCCCTCGTGCGCTCTC
CTGTTCCGACCCTGCCGCTTACCGGATACCTGTCCGCCTTTCTCCCTTCGGGAAGCGTGGCGCTTTCTCA
TAGCTCACGCTGTAGGTATCTCAGTTCGGTGTAGGTCGTTCGCTCCAAGCTGGGCTGTGTGCACGAACCC
CCCGTTCAGCCCGACCGCTGCGCCTTATCCGGTAACTATCGTCTTGAGTCCAACCCGGTAAGACACGACT
TATCGCCACTGGCAGCAGCCACTGGTAACAGGATTAGCAGAGCGAGGTATGTAGGCGGTGCTACAGAGTT
CTTGAAGTGGTGGCCTAACTACGGCTACACTAGAAGGACAGTATTTGGTATCTGCGCTCTGCTGAAGCCA
GTTACCTTCGGAAAAAGAGTTGGTAGCTCTTGATCCGGCAAACAAACCACCGCTGGTAGCGGTGGTTTTT
TTGTTTGCAAGCAGCAGATTACGCGCAGAAAAAAAGGATCTCAAGAAGATCCTTTGATCTTTTCTACGGG
GTCTGACGCTCAGTGGAACGAAAACTCACGTTAAGGGATTTTGGTCATGAACAATAAAACTGTCTGCTTA
CATAAACAGTAATACAAGGGGTGTTATGAGCCATATTCAACGGGAAACGTCTTGCTCTAGGCCGCGATTA
AATTCCAACATGGATGCTGATTTATATGGGTATAAATGGGCTCGCGATAATGTCGGGCAATCAGGTGCGA
CAATCTATCGATTGTATGGGAAGCCCGATGCGCCAGAGTTGTTTCTGAAACATGGCAAAGGTAGCGTTGC
CAATGATGTTACAGATGAGATGGTCAGACTAAACTGGCTGACGGAATTTATGCCTCTTCCGACCATCAAG
CATTTTATCCGTACTCCTGATGATGCATGGTTACTCACCACTGCGATCCCCGGGAAAACAGCATTCCAGG
TATTAGAAGAATATCCTGATTCAGGTGAAAATATTGTTGATGCGCTGGCAGTGTTCCTGCGCCGGTTGCA
TTCGATTCCTGTTTGTAATTGTCCTTTTAACAGCGATCGCGTATTTCGTCTCGCTCAGGCGCAATCACGA
ATGAATAACGGTTTGGTTGATGCGAGTGATTTTGATGACGAGCGTAATGGCTGGCCTGTTGAACAAGTCT
GGAAAGAAATGCATAAACTTTTGCCATTCTCACCGGATTCAGTCGTCACTCATGGTGATTTCTCACTTGA
TAACCTTATTTTTGACGAGGGGAAATTAATAGGTTGTATTGATGTTGGACGAGTCGGAATCGCAGACCGA
TACCAGGATCTTGCCATCCTATGGAACTGCCTCGGTGAGTTTTCTCCTTCATTACAGAAACGGCTTTTTC
AAAAATATGGTATTGATAATCCTGATATGAATAAATTGCAGTTTCATTTGATGCTCGATGAGTTTTTCTA
AGAATTAATTCATGAGCGGATACATATTTGAATGTATTTAGAAAAATAAACAAATAGGGGTTCCGCGCAC
ATTTCCCCGAAAAGTGCCACCTAAATTGTAAGCGTTAATATTTTGTTAAAATTCGCGTTAAATTTTTGTT
AAATCAGCTCATTTTTTAACCAATAGGCCGAAATCGGCAAAATCCCTTATAAATCAAAAGAATAGACCGA
GATAGGGT
[37 nt withheld, positions 6099-6135]
AAAGAACGTGGACTCCAACGTCAAAGG
[49 nt withheld, positions 6163-6211]
T
[91 nt withheld, positions 6213-6303]
G
[124 nt withheld, positions 6305-6428]
CCCATTCGCCA
Features (pLannotate 1.2.2; 21 found; start..end, strand, type, name):
     26..73      -  terminator     T7 terminator: transcription terminator for bacteriophage T7 RNA polymerase
     81..130     -  CDS            SET1 (fragment): solubility-enhancement tag derived from T7 phage gene 10B
    140..157     -  CDS            9xHis (fragment): 9xHis affinity tag
    201..1313    -  CDS            ELF3: ELF3_HUMAN - Also known as ERT From Homo sapiens (Human).
   1317..1334    -  CDS            thrombin site: thrombin recognition and cleavage site
   1345..1361    -  CDS            capTEV™ (fragment): composite tag for in vivo biotinylation, TEV protease cleavage, and 6xHis tagging
   1380..1402    -  RBS            RBS: efficient ribosome binding site from bacteriophage T7 gene 10 (Olins and Rangwala, 1989)
   1417..1441    -  protein_bind   lac operator: The lac repressor binds to the lac operator to inhibit transcription in E. coli. This inhibition can be relieved by adding lactose or isopropyl-β-D-thiogalactopyranoside (IPTG). lac repressor encoded by lacI
   1442..1460    -  promoter       T7 promoter: promoter for bacteriophage T7 RNA polymerase
   1482..1761    +  CDS            TcR (fragment): tetracycline efflux protein; tet; confers resistance to tetracycline
   1769..1846    +  promoter       lacI promoter: lacI
   1847..2929    +  CDS            lacI: lac repressor; lacI; The lac repressor binds to the lac operator to inhibit transcription in E. coli. This inhibition can be relieved by adding lactose or isopropyl-β-D-thiogalactopyranoside (IPTG).
   2942..2963    +  protein_bind   CAP binding site: CAP binding activates transcription in the presence of cAMP. E. coli catabolite activator protein
   2978..3269    +  CDS            TcR (fragment): tetracycline efflux protein; tet; confers resistance to tetracycline
   3341..3721    -  CDS            YPB1_ECOLX: Protein predicted: Swiss-Prot protein existence level 4. From Escherichia coli.
   3738..3929    +  CDS            rop: Rop protein, which maintains plasmids at low copy number; rop
   4031..4170    +  misc_feature   bom: basis of mobility region from pBR322
   4356..4944    -  rep_origin     ori: high-copy-number ColE1/pMB1/pBR322/pUC origin of replication
   5066..5881    +  CDS            KanR: aminoglycoside phosphotransferase; aph(3')-Ia; confers resistance to kanamycin in bacteria or G418 (Geneticin®) in eukaryotes
   5890..5947    -  promoter       AmpR promoter (fragment): bla
   6000..6428    -  rep_origin     f1 ori (sequence partly withheld): f1 bacteriophage origin of replication; arrow indicates direction of (+) strand synthesis
