[The description below was written by a language model from this plasmid's Addgene catalogue record and pLannotate feature annotations shown in this document.]
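Description:
ELF3_pet28a is a bacterial expression plasmid built on the pET-28a backbone that carries the full coding sequence of human ELF3 (also known as ESE1 or ESX), an ETS-family transcription factor. The insert of about 1.1 kb, described by the depositor as equivalent to the reference mRNA coding region, was cloned between the NdeI and EcoRI sites. This places it in frame behind the vector-encoded N-terminal 6xHis tag and thrombin cleavage site, so the recombinant protein can be purified by metal-affinity chromatography and the tag removed afterwards if desired. The short "capTEV" fragment called just upstream of the thrombin site appears to be the annotation tool's match to this His tag. The downstream C-terminal His and T7-gene-10-like fragments are vector remnants lying after the insert. Whether they are translated depends on the insert's stop codon, which the record does not address directly.

Expression is driven by a T7 promoter with an adjacent lac operator and the strong T7 gene 10 ribosome binding site, and it ends at the T7 terminator. The plasmid also carries lacI under its own promoter, which keeps the cassette repressed until IPTG is added in a host that supplies T7 RNA polymerase. Propagation relies on a pBR322-type ColE1 origin with the rop gene and bom region. The catalogue lists the plasmid as high copy, although rop normally moderates copy number. Selection is by kanamycin through the aph(3')-Ia gene, and an f1 origin is also present. The tetracycline-resistance fragments in the table are non-functional backbone remnants. The stated purpose is bacterial production of ELF3 protein, and the associated study compared MAPK interactions across ETS factors.
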