Addgene plasmid #131658: ELF3_pet28a
Purpose: Bacterial expression of ETS gene ELF3
Depositing lab: Peter Hollenhorst. Depositing organization: Indiana University, Bloomington. Publication: Comparison of MAPK specificity across the ETS transcription factor family identifies a high-affinity ERK interaction required for ERG function in prostate cells. Selvaraj N, Kedage V, Hollenhorst PC. Cell Commun Signal. 2015 Feb 19;13:12. doi: 10.1186/s12964-015-0089-7. PubMed 25885538.
Backbone
  Vector backbone: pet28a
  Backbone manufacturer: EMD Biosciences
  Backbone size w/o insert (bp): 5369
  Vector type: Bacterial Expression
Growth in bacteria
  Bacterial resistance: Kanamycin, 50 μg/mL
  Growth temperature: 37°C
  Growth strain: DH5alpha
  Copy number: High Copy
Gene/Insert
  Gene/Insert name: ELF3 (alt names: ESE1; ESX)
  Species: H. sapiens (human)
  Insert size (bp): 1116
  Entrez Gene: ELF3 (a.k.a. EPR-1, ERT, ESE-1, ESX)
  Tag / fusion protein: 6xHis (N terminal on backbone)
  Cloning method: Restriction Enzyme; 5′ cloning site Nde1 (unknown if destroyed); 3′ cloning site EcoR1 (unknown if destroyed)
  Sequencing primers: 5′ T7 Fwd
Resource information
  A portion of this plasmid was derived from a plasmid made by: Insert templated from addgene plasmid 25728, deposited by Ronny Drapkin
Terms and licenses: Academic/Nonprofit Terms; Industry Terms: Not Available to Industry
Depositor comments: insert equivalent to CDS in NM_004433
How to cite: ELF3_pet28a was a gift from Peter Hollenhorst (Addgene plasmid # 131658 ; http://n2t.net/addgene:131658 ; RRID:Addgene_131658)
